Addgene plasmid #208099: pAAV-gfaABC1D-HA-deLACCO1-NGR
Purpose: Control biosensor for extracellular L-lactate
Depositing lab: Robert Campbell & Marie-Eve Paquet. Depositing organization: Universite Laval. Publication: Lactate biosensors for spectrally and spatially multiplexed fluorescence imaging. Nasu Y, Aggarwal A, Le GNT, Vo CT, Kambe Y, Wang X, Beinlich FRM, Lee AB, Ram TR, Wang F, Gorzo KA, Kamijo Y, Boisvert M, Nishinami S, Kawamura G, Ozawa T, Toda H, Gordon GR, Ge S, Hirase H, Nedergaard M, Paquet ME, Drobizhev M, Podgorski K, Campbell RE. Nat Commun. 2023 Oct 27;14(1):6598. doi: 10.1038/s41467-023-42230-5. PubMed 37891202.
Backbone
  Vector backbone: pAAV
  Vector type: AAV
Growth in bacteria
  Bacterial resistance: Ampicillin, 100 μg/mL
  Growth temperature: 37°C
  Growth strain: NEB Stable
  Copy number: High Copy
Gene/Insert
  Gene/Insert name: R-iLACCO1.1
  Species: Synthetic
  Cloning method: Restriction Enzyme; 5′ cloning site Unknown (unknown if destroyed)
Resource information
  A portion of this plasmid was derived from a plasmid made by: Robert Campbell
Terms and licenses: Academic/Nonprofit Terms; Industry Terms: Not Available to Industry
Depositor comments: Please visit https://doi.org/10.1101/2022.12.27.522013 for bioRxiv preprint.
How to cite: pAAV-gfaABC1D-HA-deLACCO1-NGR was a gift from Robert Campbell & Marie-Eve Paquet (Addgene plasmid # 208099 ; http://n2t.net/addgene:208099 ; RRID:Addgene_208099)
