[The description below was written by a language model from this plasmid's Addgene catalogue record and pLannotate feature annotations shown in this document.]
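Description:
pAAV-gfaABC1D-HA-deLACCO1-NGR is an adeno-associated virus transfer plasmid (pAAV backbone, 6,780 nt in the sequenced record) that carries a control version of a genetically encoded biosensor for extracellular L-lactate. It is maintained in bacteria through a high-copy ColE1/pUC-type origin and selected with ampicillin via the β-lactamase gene and its promoter. An f1 phage origin is also present. The expression cassette is flanked by AAV2 inverted terminal repeats, which allow it to be packaged into recombinant AAV particles. The downstream ITR is annotated in full, whereas only short fragments are detected on the upstream side. This is common for ITRs in sequencing-derived records, and the listed recombination-deficient growth strain suits such repeat-containing plasmids.

The plasmid name points to the gfaABC1D promoter, a compact GFAP-derived promoter used for astrocyte-directed expression, and to an HA element ahead of the sensor. Neither was picked up by the automated annotation, which leaves the region upstream of the coding sequence unannotated. The annotated payload comprises a GFP-derived (EGFP-like) coding segment, consistent with a green fluorescent sensor. It is followed by a C-terminal fragment of mouse Nogo receptor (Rtn4r, "NGR"), presumably the anchoring domain that tethers the sensor to the outer cell surface. A WPRE and the human growth hormone polyadenylation signal follow and enhance transcript stability and processing.

The catalogue insert field reads "R-iLACCO1.1", which conflicts with the plasmid name, the stated purpose and the GFP-type annotation, so the insert is more plausibly deLACCO1. The record does not say how this control differs from the functional sensor. It is intended as a comparison construct in extracellular lactate imaging experiments.
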