Features (pLannotate 1.2.2; 15 found; start..end, strand, type, name):
     12..39      +  repeat_region  AAV2 ITR (fragment): inverted terminal repeat of adeno-associated virus serotype 2 inverted
     68..95      +  repeat_region  AAV2 ITR (fragment): inverted terminal repeat of adeno-associated virus serotype 2 inverted
   1486..2205    +  CDS            cEGFP: cEGFP is a basic (constitutively fluorescent) green fluorescent protein published in 2008, derived from Aequorea victoria.
   2662..2847    +  CDS            Rtn4r (fragment): RTN4R_MOUSE - Also known as Ngr1, Nogor. Experimental evidence at protein level: Swiss-Prot protein existence level 1. Receptor for RTN4, OMG and MAG (PubMed:11201742, PubMed:12089450, PubMed:15504325, PubMed:18411262, PubMed:22923615). Functions as receptor for the sialylated gangliosides GT1b and GM1 (PubMed:18411262). Besides, functions as receptor for chondroitin sulfate proteoglycans (PubMed:22406547). Can also bind heparin (PubMed:22406547). Intracellular signaling cascades are triggered via the coreceptor NGFR (By similarity). Signaling mediates activation of Rho and downstream reorgani
   2883..2907    +  misc_feature   MCS (fragment): pBluescript multiple cloning site
   2907..3495    +  misc_feature   WPRE: woodchuck hepatitis virus posttranscriptional regulatory element
   3527..4003    +  polyA_signal   hGH poly(A) signal: human growth hormone polyadenylation signal
   4043..4183    +  repeat_region  AAV2 ITR: inverted terminal repeat of adeno-associated virus serotype 2 inverted
   4188..4239    -  misc_feature   bom (fragment): basis of mobility region from pBR322
   4258..4713    +  rep_origin     f1 ori (sequence partly withheld): f1 bacteriophage origin of replication; arrow indicates direction of (+) strand synthesis
   4714..4763    -  misc_feature   bom (fragment): basis of mobility region from pBR322
   4865..4900    -  CDS            rop (fragment): Rop protein, which maintains plasmids at low copy number; rop
   4995..5099    +  promoter       AmpR promoter: bla
   5100..5960    +  CDS            AmpR: β-lactamase; bla; confers resistance to ampicillin, carbenicillin, and related antibiotics
   6131..6719    +  rep_origin     ori: high-copy-number ColE1/pMB1/pBR322/pUC origin of replication
>Addgene plasmid #208099 | pAAV-gfaABC1D-HA-deLACCO1-NGR | addgene full sequence | sequence record 410576 | Addgene NGS Result
CCTGCAGGCAGCTGCGCGCTCGCTCGCTCACTGAGGCCGCCCGGGCGTCGGGCGACCTTTGGTCGCCCGG
CCTCAGTGAGCGAGCGAGCGCGCAGAGAGGGAGTGGCCAACTCCATCACTAGGGGTTCCTGCGGCCGCAC
GCGTGGATCTAACATATCCTGGTGTGGAGTAGGGGACGCTGCTCTGACAGAGGCTCGGGGGCCTGAGCTG
GCTCTGTGAGCTGGGGAGGAGGCAGACAGCCAGGCCTTGTCTGCAAGCAGACCTGGCAGCATTGGGCTGG
CCGCCCCCCAGGGCCTCCTCTTCATGCCCAGTGAATGACTCACCTTGGCACAGACACAATGTTCGGGGTG
GGCACAGTGCCTGCTTCCCGCCGCACCCCAGCCCCCCTCAAATGCCTTCCGAGAAGCCCATTGAGCAGGG
GGCTTGCATTGCACCCCAGCCTGACAGCCTGGCATCTTGGGATAAAAGCAGCACAGCCCCCTAGGGGCTG
CCCTTGCTGTGTGGCGCCACCGGCGGTGGAGAACAAGGCTCTATTCAGCCTGTGCCCAGGAAAGGGGATC
AGGGGATGCCCAGGCATGGACAGTGGGTGGCAGGGGGGGAGAGGAGGGCTGTCTGCTTCCCAGAAGTCCA
AGGACACAAATGGGTGAGGGGAGAGCTCTCCCCATAGCTGGGCTGCGGCCCAACCCCACCCCCTCAGGCT
ATGCCAGGGGGTGTTGCCAGGGGCACCCGGGCATCGCCAGTCTAGCCCACTCCTTCATAAAGCCCTCGCA
TCCCAGGAGCGAGCAGAGCCAGAGCAGGTTGGAGAGGAGACGCATCACCTCCGCTGCTCGCGGGGATCCC
GCCACCATGAAGACCATCATCGCCCTGTCCTACATCTTCTGCCTGGTGCTGGGCAGATCTATGTTCTCTC
CCTTGGCAGTGGCCCAGGCTCGACGCTATAGGTGGAGGATTCAAACCGCGTGGGATGCCGGAACAGTAGG
CTACAGTCTGTTCCAAAAGTTTACGGAGCGGGTAAAGGAACTGACGGATGGACAGCTTGAGGTCCAGCCT
TTTCCAGCGAGTGCAGTCGTAGGCACGTTTGATATGTTCGACGCGGTCAAGACTGGAGTTTTGGACGGAA
TGAATCCTTTCACGCTGTATTGGGCAGGGAGGATGCCGGTTACAGCTTTCCTCTCCAGCTACGCCCTCGG
GTTGGACCGACCTGACCAGTGGGAAACATGGTTTTACTCCCTGGGTGGCCTCGACAGCGCCCGACGAGCC
TTTGCCGAGCAAGGCCTCTTCTACGTGGGACCAGTTCAGCACGACCTCAATACAATTCATTCAAAGAAGC
CGATCCGGAGATTTGAGGACTTCAAAGGTGTCAAGCTCCAAGTGCCGGGCGGCATGATTGCGGAAGTTTT
TGCGGCCGCAGGAGCTTCCACCGTCCTCTTGCCTGGGGGGGAGGTCAACCCCGCTCTGGAAAGAGGGGTA
ATAGATTGGAGCCACAACGTCCATATCATGGCCGACAAGCAGAGGAACGGCATCAAGGCGAACTTCGTGA
TCCGCCACAGCACCGAGGACGGCGGCGTGCAGCTCGCCTACCACTACCAGCAGAACACCCCCATCGGCGA
CGGCCCCGTGCTGCTGCCCGACAACCACTACCTGAGCACCCAGACCAAACTTACGAAAGACCCCAACGAG
AAGCGCGATCACATGGTCCTGCTGGAGTACGTGACCGCCGCCGGGATCACTCGCGGCATGGACGAGCTGT
ACAAGGGCGGTACCAGAGGGAGAATGGTGAGCAAGGGCGAGGAGCTGTTCACCGGGGTGGTGCCCATCCT
GGTCGAGCTGGACGGCGACGTAAACGGCCACAAGTTCAGCGTGTCCGGCGAGGGTGAGGGCGATGCCACC
TCCGGCAAGCTGTCCCTGAAGTTCATCAGCACCACCGGCAAGCTGCCCGTGCCCTGGCCCACCCTCGTGA
CCACCCTGACCTACGGCGTGCAGTGCTTCAGCCGCTACCCCGACCACATGAAGCAGCACGACTTCTTCAA
GTCGGCCATGCCCGAAGGCTACATCCAGGAGCGCACCATCTTCTTCAAGGACGACGGCAACTACAAGACC
CGCGCCGAGGTGAAGTTCGAGGGCGACACCCTGGTGAACCGCATCGAGCTGAAGGGCATCGACTTCAAGG
AGGACGGCAACATCCTGGGGCATAAGCTGGAGTACAGCTTTAACGTTGGTGGTGCGGCTAATTTTGTTGG
GCCTGCAGTAAACTATAACTTGGGGTTCCATCAGGAGGCAAAGTACATCATAATGGGGCCTCCAGAAACG
CCTGCCATTCATCAACCTGTAGACCTCATGGACTTCACCATAAACCTTAATCGGTGGCGCAGCCTTCCAA
AGCCCCTGCAAGAAAGATTCATCGCGGCGGTTCACGAGTACTCTTGGATTCACTACGCAGGCATTCAGAA
GGCTAATTTGGAGGCGTGGCCGAAATATCGGCAGGCAGGTGTTGAGGTCATCCGGCTGAGCAACGAGGAT
GTTAGAAAATTCAGGCGACTCGCTATTCCCATTTGGTTTAAGTGGGCTAAGATGGATAACTACTCACGAG
AGGCATTCGCGTCTCAACTGGAGTATATGAAAGGTATAGGTTACGTTACGGACGAGGAATTGAAGGGCTT
GGGCCTGGGCTCCACCTCCGGCTCCGGCAAGCCCGGCTCCGGCGAGGGCTCCACCAAGGGCGAATTCGCA
GGTAGTGGTGCATCTGGAACAGGAGATGCAGAAGGATCAGGTGCCCTTCCTGCCCTTGCATGTAGTCTGG
CTCCACTGGGACTGGCATTGGTTCTGTGGACGGTGTTGGGCCCCTGTTAGGCGGCCGCTCGACCTCGAGG
GGCCCGGTACCCGAATTCGATATCAAGCTTATCGATAATCAACCTCTGGATTACAAAATTTGTGAAAGAT
TGACTGGTATTCTTAACTATGTTGCTCCTTTTACGCTATGTGGATACGCTGCTTTAATGCCTTTGTATCA
TGCTATTGCTTCCCGTATGGCTTTCATTTTCTCCTCCTTGTATAAATCCTGGTTGCTGTCTCTTTATGAG
GAGTTGTGGCCCGTTGTCAGGCAACGTGGCGTGGTGTGCACTGTGTTTGCTGACGCAACCCCCACTGGTT
GGGGCATTGCCACCACCTGTCAGCTCCTTTCCGGGACTTTCGCTTTCCCCCTCCCTATTGCCACGGCGGA
ACTCATCGCCGCCTGCCTTGCCCGCTGCTGGACAGGGGCTCGGCTGTTGGGCACTGACAATTCCGTGGTG
TTGTCGGGGAAATCATCGTCCTTTCCTTGGCTGCTCGCCTATGTTGCCACCTGGATTCTGCGCGGGACGT
CCTTCTGCTACGTCCCTTCGGCCCTCAATCCAGCGGACCTTCCTTCCCGCGGCCTGCTGCCGGCTCTGCG
GCCTCTTCCGCGTCTTCGCCTTCGCCCTCAGACGAGTCGGATCTCCCTTTGGGCCGCCTCCCCGCATCGA
TACCGAGCGCTGCTCGAGAGATCTACGGGTGGCATCCCTGTGACCCCTCCCCAGTGCCTCTCCTGGCCCT
GGAAGTTGCCACTCCAGTGCCCACCAGCCTTGTCCTAATAAAATTAAGTTGCATCATTTTGTCTGACTAG
GTGTCCTTCTATAATATTATGGGGTGGAGGGGGGTGGTATGGAGCAAGGGGCAAGTTGGGAAGACAACCT
GTAGGGCCTGCGGGGTCTATTGGGAACCAAGCTGGAGTGCAGTGGCACAATCTTGGCTCACTGCAATCTC
CGCCTCCTGGGTTCAAGCGATTCTCCTGCCTCAGCCTCCCGAGTTGTTGGGATTCCAGGCATGCATGACC
AGGCTCAGCTAATTTTTGTTTTTTTGGTAGAGACGGGGTTTCACCATATTGGCCAGGCTGGTCTCCAACT
CCTAATCTCAGGTGATCTACCCACCTTGGCCTCCCAAATTGCTGGGATTACAGGCGTGAACCACTGCTCC
CTTCCCTGTCCTTCTGATTTTGTAGGTAACCACGTGCGGACCGAGCGGCCGCAGGAACCCCTAGTGATGG
AGTTGGCCACTCCCTCTCTGCGCGCTCGCTCGCTCACTGAGGCCGGGCGACCAAAGGTCGCCCGACGCCC
GGGCTTTGCCCGGGCGGCCTCAGTGAGCGAGCGAGCGCGCAGCTGCCTGCAGGGGCGCCTGATGCGGTAT
TTTCTCCTTACGCATCTGTGCGGTATTTCACACCGCATA
[95 nt withheld, positions 4240-4334]
T
[46 nt withheld, positions 4336-4381]
C
[141 nt withheld, positions 4383-4523]
CCTTTGACGTTGGAGTCCACGTTCTTT
[37 nt withheld, positions 4551-4587]
ACTCTATCTCGGGCTATTCTTTTGATTTATAAGGGATTTTGCCGATTTCGGTCTATTGGTTAAAAAATGA
GCTGATTTAACAAAAATTTAACGCGAATTTTAACAAAATATTAACGTTTACAATTTTATGGTGCACTCTC
AGTACAATCTGCTCTGATGCCGCATAGTTAAGCCAGCCCCGACACCCGCCAACACCCGCTGACGCGCCCT
GACGGGCTTGTCTGCTCCCGGCATCCGCTTACAGACAAGCTGTGACCGTCTCCGGGAGCTGCATGTGTCA
GAGGTTTTCACCGTCATCACCGAAACGCGCGAGACGAAAGGGCCTCGTGATACGCCTATTTTTATAGGTT
AATGTCATGATAATAATGGTTTCTTAGACGTCAGGTGGCACTTTTCGGGGAAATGTGCGCGGAACCCCTA
TTTGTTTATTTTTCTAAATACATTCAAATATGTATCCGCTCATGAGACAATAACCCTGATAAATGCTTCA
ATAATATTGAAAAAGGAAGAGTATGAGTATTCAACATTTCCGTGTCGCCCTTATTCCCTTTTTTGCGGCA
TTTTGCCTTCCTGTTTTTGCTCACCCAGAAACGCTGGTGAAAGTAAAAGATGCTGAAGATCAGTTGGGTG
CACGAGTGGGTTACATCGAACTGGATCTCAACAGCGGTAAGATCCTTGAGAGTTTTCGCCCCGAAGAACG
TTTTCCAATGATGAGCACTTTTAAAGTTCTGCTATGTGGCGCGGTATTATCCCGTATTGACGCCGGGCAA
GAGCAACTCGGTCGCCGCATACACTATTCTCAGAATGACTTGGTTGAGTACTCACCAGTCACAGAAAAGC
ATCTTACGGATGGCATGACAGTAAGAGAATTATGCAGTGCTGCCATAACCATGAGTGATAACACTGCGGC
CAACTTACTTCTGACAACGATCGGAGGACCGAAGGAGCTAACCGCTTTTTTGCACAACATGGGGGATCAT
GTAACTCGCCTTGATCGTTGGGAACCGGAGCTGAATGAAGCCATACCAAACGACGAGCGTGACACCACGA
TGCCTGTAGCAATGGCAACAACGTTGCGCAAACTATTAACTGGCGAACTACTTACTCTAGCTTCCCGGCA
ACAATTAATAGACTGGATGGAGGCGGATAAAGTTGCAGGACCACTTCTGCGCTCGGCCCTTCCGGCTGGC
TGGTTTATTGCTGATAAATCTGGAGCCGGTGAGCGTGGGTCTCGCGGTATCATTGCAGCACTGGGGCCAG
ATGGTAAGCCCTCCCGTATCGTAGTTATCTACACGACGGGGAGTCAGGCAACTATGGATGAACGAAATAG
ACAGATCGCTGAGATAGGTGCCTCACTGATTAAGCATTGGTAACTGTCAGACCAAGTTTACTCATATATA
CTTTAGATTGATTTAAAACTTCATTTTTAATTTAAAAGGATCTAGGTGAAGATCCTTTTTGATAATCTCA
TGACCAAAATCCCTTAACGTGAGTTTTCGTTCCACTGAGCGTCAGACCCCGTAGAAAAGATCAAAGGATC
TTCTTGAGATCCTTTTTTTCTGCGCGTAATCTGCTGCTTGCAAACAAAAAAACCACCGCTACCAGCGGTG
GTTTGTTTGCCGGATCAAGAGCTACCAACTCTTTTTCCGAAGGTAACTGGCTTCAGCAGAGCGCAGATAC
CAAATACTGTTCTTCTAGTGTAGCCGTAGTTAGGCCACCACTTCAAGAACTCTGTAGCACCGCCTACATA
CCTCGCTCTGCTAATCCTGTTACCAGTGGCTGCTGCCAGTGGCGATAAGTCGTGTCTTACCGGGTTGGAC
TCAAGACGATAGTTACCGGATAAGGCGCAGCGGTCGGGCTGAACGGGGGGTTCGTGCACACAGCCCAGCT
TGGAGCGAACGACCTACACCGAACTGAGATACCTACAGCGTGAGCTATGAGAAAGCGCCACGCTTCCCGA
AGGGAGAAAGGCGGACAGGTATCCGGTAAGCGGCAGGGTCGGAACAGGAGAGCGCACGAGGGAGCTTCCA
GGGGGAAACGCCTGGTATCTTTATAGTCCTGTCGGGTTTCGCCACCTCTGACTTGAGCGTCGATTTTTGT
GATGCTCGTCAGGGGGGCGGAGCCTATGGAAAAACGCCAGCAACGCGGCCTTTTTACGGTTCCTGGCCTT
TTGCTGGCCTTTTGCTCACATGT
